Addgene plasmid #200526: pMC-ME_2a-mCherry-pA ORF-2 without ATG
Purpose: mini circle middle entry plasmid for 2a-mCherry-pA ORF 2 (without ATG) with flanking BsaI cut sites
Depositing lab: Junsu Kang. Depositing organization: University of Wisconsin, Madison. Publication: Advancing knock-in approaches for robust genome editing in zebrafish. Rodriguez-Parks A, Beezley EG, Manna S, Silaban I, Almutawa SI, Cao S, Ahmed H, Guyer M, Baker S, Richards MP, Kang J. Biol Open. 2026 Feb 2:bio.062472. doi: 10.1242/bio.062472. PubMed 41630603.
Backbone
  Vector backbone: pU6a:sgRNA#3
  Backbone manufacturer: Addgene #64247
  Total vector size (bp): 3480
  Vector type: Mini-Golden
Growth in bacteria
  Bacterial resistance: Spectinomycin, 50 μg/mL
  Growth temperature: 37°C
  Growth strain: DH5alpha
  Copy number: Unknown
Gene/Insert
  Gene/Insert name: mCherry
Terms and licenses: Academic/Nonprofit Terms; Industry Terms: Not Available to Industry
How to cite: pMC-ME_2a-mCherry-pA ORF-2 without ATG was a gift from Junsu Kang (Addgene plasmid # 200526 ; http://n2t.net/addgene:200526 ; RRID:Addgene_200526)
