[The description below was written by a language model from this plasmid's Addgene catalogue record and pLannotate feature annotations shown in this document.]
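Description:
pMC-ME_2a-mCherry-pA ORF-2 without ATG is a 3,480 bp "middle entry" plasmid from a Golden Gate-style modular cloning system (vector type "Mini-Golden") used to assemble minicircle donor constructs for knock-in genome editing in zebrafish. It is built on the pU6a:sgRNA#3 backbone and is maintained in E. coli through a high-copy ColE1/pUC-type origin. Selection is with spectinomycin, conferred by the aadA (SmR) aminoglycoside adenylyltransferase gene. That gene sits downstream of a fragment of the class 1 integron Pc promoter and a short remnant of a gentamicin resistance gene. Other annotated backbone remnants, including lacI and lacZα fragments, the rrnB T1 and T2 terminators and a partial T7 promoter, appear to be cloning leftovers rather than functional parts of the payload.

The payload is a promoterless reporter module consisting of a 2A self-cleaving peptide sequence, an mCherry coding sequence lacking its start codon, and an SV40 polyadenylation signal. The feature table marks mCherry as a fragment, consistent with the missing ATG. It does not annotate the 2A element or the flanking BsaI sites, which are known only from the catalogue description, and the SV40 signal is annotated on the opposite strand to mCherry. Having no promoter or initiator codon, the cassette is expressed only when fused in frame to an upstream coding sequence. The 2A then separates mCherry from the host protein during translation. "ORF-2" indicates one of a set of reading-frame variants, letting users match the frame at the junction. The BsaI type IIS sites release the module for ordered, directional assembly with other entry parts.
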