Features (pLannotate 1.2.2; 11 found; start..end, strand, type, name):
    109..815     +  CDS            mCherry (fragment): monomeric derivative of DsRed fluorescent protein (Shaner et al., 2004) mammalian codon-optimized
    824..841     -  promoter       T7 promoter (fragment): promoter for bacteriophage T7 RNA polymerase
    846..980     -  polyA_signal   SV40 poly(A) signal: SV40 polyadenylation signal
   1155..1178    +  promoter       Pc promoter (fragment): intI1 (promoter lies within the coding sequence); class 1 integron promoter
   1354..1410    +  CDS            GmR (fragment): gentamycin acetyltransferase; aacC1; confers resistance to gentamycin
   1417..2208    +  CDS            SmR: aminoglycoside adenylyltransferase (Murphy, 1985); aadA; confers resistance to spectinomycin and streptomycin
   2301..2889    +  rep_origin     ori: high-copy-number ColE1/pMB1/pBR322/pUC origin of replication
   3072..3164    +  CDS            lacI (fragment): lac repressor; lacI; The lac repressor binds to the lac operator to inhibit transcription in E. coli. This inhibition can be relieved by adding lactose or isopropyl-β-D-thiogalactopyranoside (IPTG).
   3219..3246    -  terminator     rrnB T2 terminator: transcription terminator T2 from the E. coli rrnB gene
   3378..3421    +  terminator     rrnB T1 terminator: Escherichia coli rrnB; transcription terminator T1 from the E. coli rrnB gene
   3468..24      -  CDS            lacZα (fragment) (across the origin): LacZα fragment of β-galactosidase; lacZ fragment
>Addgene plasmid #200526 | pMC-ME_2a-mCherry-pA ORF-2 without ATG | addgene full sequence | sequence record 394268 | Addgene NGS Result
CGACGTTGTAAAACGACGGCCAGTCTTAAGCTCGGGCCCGGTCTCTAGTCCGCTACAAACTTCTCTCTGC
TGAAGCAGGCTGGAGACGTGGAGGAGAACCCTGGACCTGTGAGCAAGGGCGAGGAGGATAACATGGCCAT
CATCAAGGAGTTCATGCGCTTCAAGGTGCACATGGAGGGCTCCGTGAACGGCCACGAGTTCGAGATCGAG
GGCGAGGGCGAGGGCCGCCCCTACGAGGGCACCCAGACCGCCAAGCTGAAGGTGACCAAGGGTGGCCCCC
TGCCCTTCGCCTGGGACATCCTGTCCCCTCAGTTCATGTACGGCTCCAAGGCCTACGTGAAGCACCCAGC
CGACATCCCCGACTACTTGAAGCTGTCCTTCCCCGAGGGCTTCAAGTGGGAGCGCGTGATGAACTTCGAG
GACGGCGGCGTGGTGACCGTGACCCAGGACTCCTCCCTGCAGGACGGCGAGTTCATCTACAAGGTGAAGC
TGCGCGGCACCAACTTCCCCTCCGACGGCCCCGTAATGCAGAAGAAGACCATGGGCTGGGAGGCCTCCTC
CGAGCGGATGTACCCCGAGGACGGCGCCCTGAAGGGCGAGATCAAGCAGAGGCTGAAGCTGAAGGACGGC
GGCCACTACGACGCTGAGGTCAAGACCACCTACAAGGCCAAGAAGCCCGTGCAGCTGCCCGGCGCCTACA
ACGTCAACATCAAGTTGGACATCACCTCCCACAACGAGGACTACACCATCGTGGAACAGTACGAACGCGC
CGAGGGCCGCCACTCCACCGGCGGCATGGACGAGCTGTACAAGTAAGCTAGAACTATAGTGAGTCGTATT
ACGTAGATCCAGACATGATAAGATACATTGATGAGTTTGGACAAACCACAACTAGAATGCAGTGAAAAAA
ATGCTTTATTTGTGAAATTTGTGATGCTATTGCTTTATTTGTAACCATTATAAGCTGCAATAAACAAGTT
AACAACAACAATTGCATTCATTTTATGTTTCAGGTTCAGGGGGAGGTGTGGGAGGTTTTTTAATTCCTCA
AGAGACCTCTAGACCAGCCAGGACAGAAATGCCTCGACTTCGCTGCTACCCAAGGTTGCCGGGTGACGCA
CACCGTGGAAACGGATGAAGGCACGAACCCAGTGGACATAAGCCTGTTCGGTTCGTAAGCTGTAATGCAA
GTAGCGTATGCGCTCACGCAACTGGTCCAGAACCTTGACCGAACGCAGCGGTGGTAACGGCGCAGTGGCG
GTTTTCATGGCTTGTTATGACTGTTTTTTTGGGGTACAGTCTATGCCTCGGGCATCCAAGCAGCAAGCGC
GTTACGCCGTGGGTCGATGTTTGATGTTATGGAGCAGCAACGATGTTACGCAGCAGGGCAGTCGCCCTAA
AACAAAGTTAAACATTATGAGGGAAGCGGTGATCGCCGAAGTATCGACTCAACTATCAGAGGTAGTTGGC
GTCATCGAGCGCCATCTCGAACCGACGTTGCTGGCCGTACATTTGTACGGCTCCGCAGTGGATGGCGGCC
TGAAGCCACACAGTGATATTGATTTGCTGGTTACGGTGACCGTAAGGCTTGATGAAACAACGCGGCGAGC
TTTGATCAACGACCTTTTGGAAACTTCGGCTTCCCCTGGAGAGAGCGAGATTCTCCGCGCTGTAGAAGTC
ACCATTGTTGTGCACGACGACATCATTCCGTGGCGTTATCCAGCTAAGCGCGAACTGCAATTTGGAGAAT
GGCAGCGCAATGACATTCTTGCAGGTATCTTCGAGCCAGCCACGATCGACATTGATCTGGCTATCTTGCT
GACAAAAGCAAGAGAACATAGCGTTGCCTTGGTAGGTCCAGCGGCGGAGGAACTCTTTGATCCGGTTCCT
GAACAGGATCTATTTGAGGCGCTAAATGAAACCTTAACGCTATGGAACTCGCCGCCCGACTGGGCTGGCG
ATGAGCGAAATGTAGTGCTTACGTTGTCCCGCATTTGGTACAGCGCAGTAACCGGCAAAATCGCGCCGAA
GGATGTCGCTGCCGACTGGGCAATGGAGCGCCTGCCGGCCCAGTATCAGCCCGTCATACTTGAAGCTAGA
CAGGCTTATCTTGGACAAGAAGAAGATCGCTTGGCCTCGCGCGCAGATCAGTTGGAAGAATTTGTCCACT
ACGTGAAAGGCGAGATCACCAAGGTAGTCGGCAAATAACCCTCGAGCCACCCATGACCAAAATCCCTTAA
CGTGAGTTACGCGTCGTTCCACTGAGCGTCAGACCCCGTAGAAAAGATCAAAGGATCTTCTTGAGATCCT
TTTTTTCTGCGCGTAATCTGCTGCTTGCAAACAAAAAAACCACCGCTACCAGCGGTGGTTTGTTTGCCGG
ATCAAGAGCTACCAACTCTTTTTCCGAAGGTAACTGGCTTCAGCAGAGCGCAGATACCAAATACTGTTCT
TCTAGTGTAGCCGTAGTTAGGCCACCACTTCAAGAACTCTGTAGCACCGCCTACATACCTCGCTCTGCTA
ATCCTGTTACCAGTGGCTGCTGCCAGTGGCGATAAGTCGTGTCTTACCGGGTTGGACTCAAGACGATAGT
TACCGGATAAGGCGCAGCGGTCGGGCTGAACGGGGGGTTCGTGCACACAGCCCAGCTTGGAGCGAACGAC
CTACACCGAACTGAGATACCTACAGCGTGAGCTATGAGAAAGCGCCACGCTTCCCGAAGGGAGAAAGGCG
GACAGGTATCCGGTAAGCGGCAGGGTCGGAACAGGAGAGCGCACGAGGGAGCTTCCAGGGGGAAACGCCT
GGTATCTTTATAGTCCTGTCGGGTTTCGCCACCTCTGACTTGAGCGTCGATTTTTGTGATGCTCGTCAGG
GGGGCGGAGCCTATGGAAAAACGCCAGCAACGCGGCCTTTTTACGGTTCCTGGCCTTTTGCTGGCCTTTT
GCTCACATGTTCTTTCCTGCGTTATCCCCTGATTCTGTGGATAACCGTATTACCGCCTTTGAGTGAGCTG
ATACCGCTCGCCGCAGCCGAACGACCGAGCGCAGCGAGTCAGTGAGCGAGGAAGCGGAAGAGCGCCCAAT
ACGCAAACCGCCTCTCCCCGCGCGTTGGCCGATTCATTAATGCAGCTGGCACGACAGGTTTCCCGACTGG
AAAGCGGGCAGTGAGCGCAACGCAATTAATACGCGTACCGCTAGCCAGGAAGAGTTTGTAGAAACGCAAA
AAGGCCATCCGTCAGGATGGCCTTCTGCTTAGTTTGATGCCTGGCAGTTTATGGCGGGCGTCCTGCCCGC
CACCCTCCGGGCCGTTGCTTCACAACGTTCAAATCCGCTCCCGGCGGATTTGTCCTACTCAGGAGAGCGT
TCACCGACAAACAACAGATAAAACGAAAGGCCCAGTCTTCCGACTGAGCCTTTCGTTTTATTTGATGCCT
GGCAGTTCCCTACTCTCGCGTTAACGCTAGCATGGATGTTTTCCCAGTCA
